Addgene plasmid #212389: pTwist-SARS-CoV-2 Spike-deltaC18 SA190 VOC-501Y.V2 (B.1.351v4)
Purpose: Encodes SARS-CoV-2 spike D80A,D215G,L242-L244 deletion,E484K,N501Y,D614G,A701V for pseudovirus production
Depositing lab: Alejandro Balazs. Depositing organization: Massachusetts General Hospital. Publication: Ongoing evolution of SARS-CoV-2 drives escape from mRNA vaccine-induced humoral immunity. Roederer AL, Cao Y, Denis KS, Sheehan ML, Li CJ, Lam EC, Gregory DJ, Poznansky MC, Iafrate AJ, Canaday DH, Gravenstein S, Garcia-Beltran WF, Balazs AB. medRxiv [Preprint]. 2024 Mar 7:2024.03.05.24303815. doi: 10.1101/2024.03.05.24303815. PubMed 38496628.
Backbone
  Vector backbone: pTwist-CMV-BetaGlobin-WPRE-Neo
  Backbone manufacturer: Twist
  Vector type: Mammalian Expression
Growth in bacteria
  Bacterial resistance: Ampicillin, 100 μg/mL
  Growth temperature: 37°C
  Growth strain: DH5alpha
  Copy number: High Copy
Gene/Insert
  Gene/Insert name: SARS-CoV-2 Spike D80A,D215G,L242-L244 deletion,E484K,N501Y,D614G,A701V
  Species: Severe acute respiratory syndrome coronavirus 2
  Mutation: D80A,D215G,L242-L244 deletion,E484K,N501Y,D614G,A701V
  Entrez Gene: S (a.k.a. GU280_gp02, spike glycoprotein)
  Promoter: CAG
  Cloning method: Ligation Independent Cloning
Terms and licenses: Academic/Nonprofit Terms; Industry Terms: Not Available to Industry
Depositor comments: Please visit https://www.medrxiv.org/content/10.1101/2024.03.05.24303815v1 for medRxiv preprint.
How to cite: pTwist-SARS-CoV-2 Spike-deltaC18 SA190 VOC-501Y.V2 (B.1.351v4) was a gift from Alejandro Balazs (Addgene plasmid # 212389 ; http://n2t.net/addgene:212389 ; RRID:Addgene_212389)
