[The description below was written by a language model from this plasmid's Addgene catalogue record and pLannotate feature annotations shown in this document.]
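Description:
pTwist-SARS-CoV-2 Spike-deltaC18 SA190 VOC-501Y.V2 (B.1.351v4) is a mammalian expression plasmid built on the Twist pTwist-CMV-BetaGlobin-WPRE-Neo backbone. It supplies a variant SARS-CoV-2 spike glycoprotein for pseudovirus production. It is propagated in E. coli as a high-copy plasmid through a ColE1/pUC-type origin and selected with ampicillin via the AmpR β-lactamase gene. A separate SV40 early promoter–neo–bGH poly(A) cassette provides a neomycin-class resistance marker for selection in mammalian cells.

The insert is a spike coding sequence carrying the Beta (B.1.351/501Y.V2) lineage changes D80A, D215G, deletion of L242–L244, E484K, N501Y, D614G and A701V. The "deltaC18" in the name indicates removal of the last 18 residues of the cytoplasmic tail. Such truncations are commonly used to improve spike incorporation into pseudotyped particles, although the record does not explain the reason here.

The catalogue lists the promoter as CAG. However, the annotated sequence and the backbone name point to a CMV enhancer with CMV promoter elements, followed by a truncated human β-globin intron upstream of the ORF, so the two sources do not fully agree. Downstream, a WPRE enhances transcript stability and expression, and an SV40 polyadenylation signal ends the message. The expression unit is flanked by short β-globin insulator elements and by bacterial and T7 terminators, which help isolate it from neighbouring transcription.

The plasmid contains no viral packaging elements. It would therefore be co-transfected with separate packaging and reporter constructs to make spike-pseudotyped particles. The associated work on antibody escape from mRNA vaccine-induced immunity suggests its use in neutralisation assays.
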