Features (pLannotate 1.2.2; 21 found; start..end, strand, type, name):
      1..3756    +  CDS            S: SPIKE_SARS2 - Experimental evidence at protein level: Swiss-Prot protein existence level 1. [Spike glycoprotein]: May down-regulate host tetherin (BST2) by lysosomal degradation, thereby counteracting its antiviral activity. From Severe acute respiratory syndrome coronavirus 2 (2019-nCoV) (SARS-CoV-2).
   3830..4418    +  misc_feature   WPRE: woodchuck hepatitis virus posttranscriptional regulatory element
   4471..4592    -  polyA_signal   SV40 poly(A) signal: SV40 polyadenylation signal
   4615..4684    -  CDS            large T antigen (fragment): large T antigen from SV40 (simian virus 40)
   4707..4753    +  terminator     T7 terminator: transcription terminator for bacteriophage T7 RNA polymerase
   4783..4919    +  terminator     rrnG terminator: transcription terminator from the E. coli ribosomal RNA rrnG operon (Albrechtsen et al., 1991)
   4964..5035    +  misc_feature   3' β-globin insulator: insulator downstream of the human β-globin locus (Farrell et al., 2002)
   5080..5276    +  promoter       SV40 promoter: SV40 early promoter
   5290..6081    +  CDS            neo: KKA2_KLEPN - Also known as kan, nptII. Experimental evidence at protein level: Swiss-Prot protein existence level 1. Resistance to kanamycin, neomycin, paromomycin, ribostamycin, butirosin and gentamicin B. From Klebsiella pneumoniae.
   6095..6319    +  polyA_signal   bGH poly(A) signal: bovine growth hormone polyadenylation signal
   6515..7103    -  rep_origin     ori: high-copy-number ColE1/pMB1/pBR322/pUC origin of replication
   7275..7339    -  CDS            bla(M) (fragment): β-lactamase lacking the signal sequence; bla(M); allows cytosolic expression of β-lactamase
   7849..8709    +  CDS            AmpR: β-lactamase; bla; confers resistance to ampicillin, carbenicillin, and related antibiotics
   8722..8858    +  terminator     rrnG terminator: transcription terminator from the E. coli ribosomal RNA rrnG operon (Albrechtsen et al., 1991)
   9010..9081    +  misc_feature   5' β-globin insulator: insulator upstream of the human β-globin locus (Farrell et al., 2002)
   9086..9132    -  terminator     T7 terminator: transcription terminator for bacteriophage T7 RNA polymerase
   9150..9198    -  polyA_signal   poly(A) signal: synthetic polyadenylation signal
   9279..9582    +  enhancer       CMV enhancer: human cytomegalovirus immediate early enhancer
   9655..9672    -  promoter       CMV promoter (fragment): human cytomegalovirus (CMV) immediate early promoter
   9735..9786    +  promoter       CMVd2 promoter: truncated human cytomegalovirus (CMV) immediate early promoter that yields moderately reduced expression relative to the full-length promoter
   9920..10395   +  intron         β-globin intron: internally truncated intron from human β-globin
>Addgene plasmid #212389 | pTwist-SARS-CoV-2 Spike-deltaC18 SA190 VOC-501Y.V2 (B.1.351v4) | addgene full sequence | sequence record 431628 | Addgene NGS Result
ATGTTTGTGTTCCTCGTTCTCCTGCCCCTCGTTTCTTCCCAATGCGTGAACCTCACAACTAGAACGCAGC
TCCCACCCGCTTACACGAACTCTTTTACTCGTGGAGTATACTATCCCGATAAAGTCTTTAGGTCCAGTGT
CCTTCATTCTACTCAAGACCTTTTCCTGCCATTCTTCTCAAATGTCACCTGGTTCCATGCTATCCACGTT
TCTGGCACCAACGGAACTAAACGATTTGCTAATCCCGTCTTGCCATTTAACGATGGCGTATACTTTGCCT
CAACGGAGAAGTCCAACATTATCCGGGGATGGATATTTGGCACCACCCTGGACTCCAAGACACAGTCTCT
CCTCATTGTGAACAACGCCACCAATGTCGTCATCAAAGTCTGTGAATTTCAATTTTGTAACGATCCCTTT
CTCGGGGTTTATTATCATAAGAATAACAAGTCTTGGATGGAGTCAGAGTTCCGCGTTTACAGTTCCGCTA
ACAACTGTACTTTTGAGTACGTTTCCCAACCATTTCTCATGGATCTTGAAGGGAAGCAAGGCAACTTCAA
GAATCTCCGCGAATTTGTGTTTAAGAATATAGACGGCTACTTCAAAATTTATAGCAAGCATACCCCGATA
AATCTGGTTCGGGGTCTCCCTCAAGGCTTCTCCGCGTTGGAACCCCTCGTGGACTTGCCGATTGGCATCA
ACATCACCCGGTTCCAAACCCTTCATCGAAGCTACCTCACGCCTGGCGACAGTAGTAGTGGTTGGACAGC
GGGCGCAGCAGCCTACTATGTGGGATATTTGCAACCACGCACCTTTCTTCTCAAATATAACGAAAACGGA
ACAATTACCGATGCCGTAGACTGTGCCCTCGATCCCCTGTCCGAAACTAAATGCACACTCAAGTCCTTCA
CAGTTGAGAAAGGCATATACCAAACCAGTAACTTCCGCGTCCAACCCACCGAATCCATTGTTCGATTCCC
TAACATCACCAATTTGTGTCCTTTCGGTGAAGTATTTAATGCCACTCGATTTGCATCAGTTTATGCCTGG
AATCGCAAGCGAATATCAAATTGTGTTGCAGATTATAGTGTCCTGTATAATAGCGCATCATTCAGCACTT
TTAAGTGTTATGGGGTCAGCCCTACGAAATTGAATGACTTGTGTTTTACCAACGTTTACGCAGATTCTTT
CGTCATACGCGGCGACGAAGTCCGACAGATTGCACCGGGGCAAACCGGAAAGATAGCAGACTATAATTAT
AAGTTGCCGGATGACTTCACCGGCTGCGTTATAGCATGGAACTCCAATAATCTCGATTCAAAAGTCGGCG
GCAACTATAATTATCTTTACCGCCTGTTTCGCAAGTCAAATCTGAAGCCCTTTGAACGTGACATCTCCAC
CGAAATTTATCAAGCTGGCAGCACCCCATGTAATGGAGTGAAAGGGTTTAACTGTTATTTTCCCCTTCAA
TCATACGGATTTCAACCAACATATGGGGTGGGCTATCAACCATATCGGGTGGTAGTCTTGAGCTTTGAGC
TGCTCCACGCACCGGCTACAGTTTGCGGACCGAAGAAAAGCACTAACCTGGTGAAGAATAAATGTGTGAA
CTTCAACTTTAATGGGCTCACCGGAACAGGGGTGCTGACAGAATCAAACAAGAAATTTCTCCCTTTTCAA
CAATTTGGTAGAGACATTGCCGATACCACAGATGCCGTCCGCGATCCGCAAACACTGGAAATCCTCGATA
TAACACCCTGTAGCTTCGGCGGGGTCAGCGTGATAACTCCCGGAACGAACACATCCAACCAAGTGGCTGT
CCTGTATCAAGGTGTCAACTGTACCGAAGTCCCTGTGGCGATACACGCCGACCAACTGACACCCACCTGG
AGAGTCTACTCAACAGGTTCCAATGTCTTTCAAACTAGAGCGGGTTGTCTCATTGGCGCTGAGCATGTCA
ATAATTCATACGAATGTGATATTCCTATTGGGGCAGGAATCTGTGCGTCTTATCAAACTCAAACGAACTC
ACCACGGCGCGCTCGCTCAGTAGCCAGCCAGTCCATAATCGCCTATACCATGAGTCTCGGGGTTGAGAAC
TCCGTGGCTTATTCAAACAATTCCATCGCAATCCCAACTAACTTTACCATTAGCGTTACCACGGAAATCT
TGCCCGTCAGCATGACTAAGACGAGCGTAGACTGTACGATGTATATCTGTGGGGATTCCACCGAGTGTAG
CAACCTCTTGCTTCAATACGGGTCTTTCTGTACTCAACTCAACCGAGCATTGACCGGAATTGCGGTCGAA
CAAGACAAGAATACCCAAGAGGTGTTCGCACAAGTAAAGCAAATATACAAAACGCCGCCAATCAAAGATT
TTGGCGGGTTTAATTTTAGCCAAATACTGCCAGACCCATCTAAGCCTTCAAAACGCAGCTTTATCGAGGA
TCTGCTGTTCAACAAAGTTACGTTGGCTGACGCGGGTTTCATTAAGCAGTATGGGGATTGTTTGGGAGAC
ATTGCGGCCCGCGACCTTATCTGTGCTCAAAAATTCAATGGGTTGACAGTTCTGCCCCCTCTGCTCACTG
ATGAGATGATTGCACAGTATACATCAGCATTGTTGGCAGGAACCATTACATCCGGCTGGACTTTTGGCGC
GGGTGCGGCCCTTCAAATACCTTTCGCTATGCAAATGGCTTACAGATTCAATGGGATTGGTGTCACGCAA
AATGTATTGTATGAAAATCAGAAGCTGATCGCTAATCAATTTAACAGCGCGATTGGCAAGATCCAAGATT
CACTGTCAAGCACAGCGTCCGCCCTCGGCAAACTCCAAGATGTTGTGAATCAAAACGCCCAGGCCCTGAA
TACCCTCGTGAAGCAACTGAGTTCTAACTTCGGCGCAATCTCCAGCGTCCTCAACGACATATTGTCCAGA
CTTGATAAGGTGGAAGCCGAGGTGCAAATTGATCGGCTCATCACAGGCAGGCTCCAGTCACTCCAAACTT
ATGTGACACAACAGTTGATCCGGGCTGCTGAGATACGAGCAAGCGCCAACCTGGCCGCCACTAAAATGTC
AGAGTGCGTGCTCGGGCAGTCCAAACGGGTTGACTTTTGTGGCAAGGGCTATCACTTGATGTCCTTCCCC
CAATCCGCCCCACATGGAGTGGTCTTTCTCCACGTCACTTATGTCCCTGCTCAAGAGAAGAACTTTACGA
CAGCTCCAGCAATCTGTCACGATGGCAAAGCGCACTTTCCCAGGGAAGGCGTTTTCGTCAGTAATGGCAC
GCATTGGTTTGTGACCCAAAGGAATTTCTATGAACCCCAAATCATAACCACTGACAATACATTTGTCTCA
GGCAACTGTGATGTGGTCATTGGGATCGTGAACAACACGGTATATGATCCCCTGCAACCCGAGTTGGATA
GCTTCAAAGAGGAATTGGATAAATACTTTAAGAATCATACTTCACCCGATGTTGATCTCGGGGACATATC
AGGAATAAATGCAAGTGTCGTCAACATTCAGAAAGAGATTGATCGCCTTAATGAGGTCGCCAAGAACTTG
AATGAATCTTTGATCGACTTGCAAGAACTGGGCAAATACGAACAATATATTAAATGGCCCTGGTACATTT
GGTTGGGCTTTATCGCCGGACTTATAGCTATCGTTATGGTCACAATTATGTTGTGCTGTATGACTAGCTG
TTGTTCCTGCTTGAAAGGATGTTGCAGTTGCGGATCTTGTTGTAAATAAAGGATCCTCTAGAAGTTGTCT
CCTCCTGCACTGACTGACTGATACAATCGATTTCTGGATCCGCAGGCCTAATCAACCTCTGGATTACAAA
ATTTGTGAAAGATTGACTGGTATTCTTAACTATGTTGCTCCTTTTACGCTATGTGGATACGCTGCTTTAA
TGCCTTTGTATCATGCTATTGCTTCCCGTATGGCTTTCATTTTCTCCTCCTTGTATAAATCCTGGTTGCT
GTCTCTTTATGAGGAGTTGTGGCCCGTTGTCAGGCAACGTGGCGTGGTGTGCACTGTGTTTGCTGACGCA
ACCCCCACTGGTTGGGGCATTGCCACCACCTGTCAGCTCCTTTCCGGGACTTTCGCTTTCCCCCTCCCTA
TTGCCACGGCGGAACTCATCGCCGCCTGCCTTGCCCGCTGCTGGACAGGGGCTCGGCTGTTGGGCACTGA
CAATTCCGTGGTGTTGTCGGGGAAGCTGACGTCCTTTCCATGGCTGCTCGCCTGTGTTGCCACCTGGATT
CTGCGCGGGACGTCCTTCTGCTACGTCCCTTCGGCCCTCAATCCAGCGGACCTTCCTTCCCGCGGCCTGC
TGCCGGCTCTGCGGCCTCTTCCGCGTCTTCGCCTTCGCCCTCAGACGAGTCGGATCTCCCTTTGGGCCGC
CTCCCCGCCTGTCTAGCTTGACTGACTGAGATACAGCGTACCTTCAGCTCACAGACATGATAAGATACAT
TGATGAGTTTGGACAAACCACAACTAGAATGCAGTGAAAAAAATGCTTTATTTGTGAAATTTGTGATGCT
ATTGCTTTATTTGTAACCATTATAAGCTGCAATAAACAAGTTAACAACAACAATTGCATTCATTTTATGT
TTCAGGTTCAGGGGGAGGTGTGGGAGGTTTTTTAAAGCAAGTAAAACCTCTACAAATGTGGTATTGGCCC
ATCTCTATCGGTATCGTAGCATAACCCCTTGGGGCCTCTAAACGGGTCTTGAGGGGTTTTTTGTGCCCCT
CGGGCCGGATTGCTATCTACCGGCATTGGCGCAGAAAAAAATGCCTGATGCGACGCTGCGCGTCTTATAC
TCCCACATATGCCAGATTCAGCAACGGATACGGCTTCCCCAACTTGCCCACTTCCATACGTGTCCTCCTT
ACCAGAAATTTATCCTTAAGGTCGTCAGCTATCCTGCAGGCGATCTCTCGATTTCGATCAAGACATTCCT
TTAATGGTCTTTTCTGGACACCACTAGGGGTCAGAAGTAGTTCATCAAACTTTCTTCCCTCCCTAATCTC
ATTGGTTACCTTGGGCTATCGAAACTTAATTAAGCGATCTGCATCTCAATTAGTCAGCAACCATAGTCCC
GCCCCTAACTCCGCCCATCCCGCCCCTAACTCCGCCCAGTTCCGCCCATTCTCCGCCCCATCGCTGACTA
ATTTTTTTTATTTATGCAGAGGCCGAGGCCGCCTCGGCCTCTGAGCTATTCCAGAAGTAGTGAGGAGGCT
TTTTTGGAGGCCTAGGCTTTTGCAAAGGAGGTAGCCAACATGATTGAACAAGATGGATTGCACGCAGGTT
CTCCCGCCGCTTGGGTGGAGAGGCTATTCGGCTATGACTGGGCACAACAGACAATCGGCTGCTCTGATGC
CGCCGTGTTCCGGCTGTCAGCGCAGGGGCGCCCGGTTCTTTTTGTCAAGACCGACCTGTCCGGTGCCCTG
AATGAACTCCAGGACGAGGCAGCGCGGCTATCGTGGCTGGCCACGACGGGCGTTCCTTGCGCAGCTGTGC
TCGACGTTGTCACTGAAGCGGGAAGGGACTGGCTGCTATTGGGCGAAGTGCCGGGGCAGGATCTCCTGTC
ATCTCACCTTGCTCCTGCCGAGAAAGTATCCATCATGGCTGATGCAATGCGGCGGCTGCATACGCTTGAT
CCGGCTACCTGCCCATTCGACCACCAAGCGAAACATCGCATCGAGCGAGCACGTACTCGGATGGAAGCCG
GTCTTGTCGATCAGGATGATCTGGACGAAGAGCATCAGGGGCTCGCGCCAGCCGAACTGTTCGCCAGGCT
CAAGGCGCGGATGCCCGACGGCGAGGATCTCGTCGTGACCCACGGCGATGCCTGCTTGCCGAATATCATG
GTGGAAAATGGCCGCTTTTCTGGATTCATCGACTGTGGCCGGCTGGGTGTGGCGGACCGCTATCAGGACA
TAGCGTTGGCTACCCGTGATATTGCTGAAGAGCTTGGCGGCGAATGGGCTGACCGCTTCCTCGTGCTTTA
CGGTATCGCCGCTCCCGATTCGCAGCGCATCGCCTTCTATCGCCTTCTTGACGAGTTCTTCTAGTATGTA
AGCCCTGTGCCTTCTAGTTGCCAGCCATCTGTTGTTTGCCCCTCCCCCGTGCCTTCCTTGACCCTGGAAG
GTGCCACTCCCACTGTCCTTTCCTAATAAAATGAGGAAATTGCATCGCATTGTCTGAGTAGGTGTCATTC
TATTCTGGGGGGTGGGGTGGGGCAGGACAGCAAGGGGGAGGATTGGGAAGACAATAGCAGGCATGCTGGG
GATGCGGTGGGCTCTATGGTTAATTAACCAGTCAAGTCAGCTACTTGGCGAGATCGACTTGTCTGGGTTT
CGACTACGCTCAGAATTGCGTCAGTCAAGTTCGATCTGGTCCTTGCTATTGCACCCGTTCTCCGATTACG
AGTTTCATTTAAATCATGTGAGCAAAAGGCCAGCAAAAGGCCAGGAACCGTAAAAAGGCCGCGTTGCTGG
CGTTTTTCCATAGGCTCCGCCCCCCTGACGAGCATCACAAAAATCGACGCTCAAGTCAGAGGTGGCGAAA
CCCGACAGGACTATAAAGATACCAGGCGTTTCCCCCTGGAAGCTCCCTCGTGCGCTCTCCTGTTCCGACC
CTGCCGCTTACCGGATACCTGTCCGCCTTTCTCCCTTCGGGAAGCGTGGCGCTTTCTCATAGCTCACGCT
GTAGGTATCTCAGTTCGGTGTAGGTCGTTCGCTCCAAGCTGGGCTGTGTGCACGAACCCCCCGTTCAGCC
CGACCGCTGCGCCTTATCCGGTAACTATCGTCTTGAGTCCAACCCGGTAAGACACGACTTATCGCCACTG
GCAGCAGCCACTGGTAACAGGATTAGCAGAGCGAGGTATGTAGGCGGTGCTACAGAGTTCTTGAAGTGGT
GGCCTAACTACGGCTACACTAGAAGAACAGTATTTGGTATCTGCGCTCTGCTGAAGCCAGTTACCTTCGG
AAAAAGAGTTGGTAGCTCTTGATCCGGCAAACAAACCACCGCTGGTAGCGGTGGTTTTTTTGTTTGCAAG
CAGCAGATTACGCGCAGAAAAAAAGGATCTCAAGAAGATCCTTTGATCTTTTCTACGGGGTCTGACGCTC
AGTGGAACGAAAACTCACGTTAAGGGATTTTGGTCATGAGATTATCAAAAAGGATCTTCACCTAGATCCT
TTTAAATTAAAAATGAAGTTTTAAATCAATCTAAAGTATATATGAGTAAACTTGGTCTGACAGTTACCAA
TGCTTAATCAGTGAGGCACCTATCTCAGCGATCTGTCTATTTCGTTCATCCATAGTTGCATTTAAATTTC
CGAACTCTCCAAGGCCCTCGTCGGAAAATCTTCAAACCTTTCGTCCGATCCATCTTGCAGGCTACCTCTC
GAACGAACTATCGCAAGTCTCTTGGCCGGCCTTGCGCCTTGGCTATTGCTTGGCAGCGCCTATCGCCAGG
TATTACTCCAATCCCGAATATCCGAGATCGGGATCACCCGAGAGAAGTTCAACCTACATCCTCAATCCCG
ATCTATCCGAGATCCGAGGAATATCGAAATCGGGGCGCGCCTGGTGTACCGAGAACGATCCTCTCAGTGC
GAGTCTCGACGATCCATATCGTTGCTTGGCAGTCAGCCAGTCGGAATCCAGCTTGGGACCCAGGAAGTCC
AATCGTCAGATATTGTACTCAAGCCTGGTCACGGCAGCGTACCGATCTGTTTAAACCTAGATATTGATAG
TCTGATCGGTCAACGTATAATCGAGTCCTAGCTTTTGCAAACATCTATCAAGAGACAGGATCAGCAGGAG
GCTTTCGCATGAGTATTCAACATTTCCGTGTCGCCCTTATTCCCTTTTTTGCGGCATTTTGCCTTCCTGT
TTTTGCTCACCCAGAAACGCTGGTGAAAGTAAAAGATGCTGAAGATCAGTTGGGTGCGCGAGTGGGTTAC
ATCGAACTGGATCTCAACAGCGGTAAGATCCTTGAGAGTTTTCGCCCCGAAGAACGCTTTCCAATGATGA
GCACTTTTAAAGTTCTGCTATGTGGCGCGGTATTATCCCGTATTGACGCCGGGCAAGAGCAACTCGGTCG
CCGCATACACTATTCTCAGAATGACTTGGTTGAGTATTCACCAGTCACAGAAAAGCATCTTACGGATGGC
ATGACAGTAAGAGAATTATGCAGTGCTGCCATAACCATGAGTGATAACACTGCGGCCAACTTACTTCTGA
CAACGATTGGAGGACCGAAGGAGCTAACCGCTTTTTTGCACAACATGGGGGATCATGTAACTCGCCTTGA
TCGTTGGGAACCGGAGCTGAATGAAGCCATACCAAACGACGAGCGTGACACCACGATGCCTGTAGCAATG
GCAACAACCTTGCGTAAACTATTAACTGGCGAACTACTTACTCTAGCTTCCCGGCAACAGTTGATAGACT
GGATGGAGGCGGATAAAGTTGCAGGACCACTTCTGCGCTCGGCCCTTCCGGCTGGCTGGTTTATTGCTGA
TAAATCTGGAGCCGGTGAGCGTGGGTCTCGCGGTATCATTGCAGCACTGGGGCCAGATGGTAAGCCCTCC
CGTATCGTAGTTATCTACACGACGGGGAGTCAGGCAACTATGGATGAACGAAATAGACAGATCGCTGAGA
TAGGTGCCTCACTGATTAAGCATTGGTAACCGATTCTAGGTGCATTGGCGCAGAAAAAAATGCCTGATGC
GACGCTGCGCGTCTTATACTCCCACATATGCCAGATTCAGCAACGGATACGGCTTCCCCAACTTGCCCAC
TTCCATACGTGTCCTCCTTACCAGAAATTTATCCTTAAGATCCCGAATCGTTTAAACTCGACTCTGGCTC
TATCGAATCTCCGTCGTTTCGAGCTTACGCGAACAGCCGTGGCGCTCATTTGCTCGTCGGGCATCGAATC
TCGTCAGCTATCGTCAGCTTACCTTTTTGGCAGCGATCGCGGCTCCCGACATCTTGGACCATTAGCTCCA
CAGGTATCTTCTTCCCTCTAGTGGTCATAACAGCAGCTTCAGCTACCTCTCAATTCAAAAAACCCCTCAA
GACCCGTTTAGAGGCCCCAAGGGGTTATGCTATCAATCGTTGCGTTACACACACAAAAAACCAACACACA
TCCATCTTCGATGGATAGCGATTTTATTATCTAACTGCTGATCGAGTGTAGCCAGATCTAGTAATCAATT
ACGGGGTCATTAGTTCATAGCCCATATATGGAGTTCCGCGTTACATAACTTACGGTAAATGGCCCGCCTG
GCTGACCGCCCAACGACCCCCGCCCATTGACGTCAATAATGACGTATGTTCCCATAGTAACGCCAATAGG
GACTTTCCATTGACGTCAATGGGTGGAGTATTTACGGTAAACTGCCCACTTGGCAGTACATCAAGTGTAT
CATATGCCAAGTACGCCCCCTATTGACGTCAATGACGGTAAATGGCCCGCCTGGCATTATGCCCAGTACA
TGACCTTATGGGACTTTCCTACTTGGCAGTACATCTACGTATTAGTCATCGCTATTACCATGCTGATGCG
GTTTTGGCAGTACATCAATGGGCGTGGATAGCGGTTTGACTCACGGGGATTTCCAAGTCTCCACCCCATT
GACGTCAATGGGAGTTTGTTTTGGCACCAAAATCAACGGGACTTTCCAAAATGTCGTAACAACTCCGCCC
CATTGACGCAAATGGGCGGTAGGCGTGTACGGTGGGAGGTCTATATAAGCAGAGCTGGTTTAGTGAACCG
TCAGATCGCCTGGAGACGCCATCCACGCTGTTTTGACCTCCATAGAAGACACCGGGACCGATCCAGCCTC
CCCTCGAAGCTTACATGTGGTACCGAGCTCGGATCCTGAGAACTTCAGGGTGAGTCTATGGGACCCTTGA
TGTTTTCTTTCCCCTTCTTTTCTATGGTTAAGTTCATGTCATAGGAAGGGGAGAAGTAACAGGGTACACA
TATTGACCAAATCAGGGTAATTTTGCATTTGTAATTTTAAAAAATGCTTTCTTCTTTTAATATACTTTTT
TGTTTATCTTATTTCTAATACTTTCCCTAATCTCTTTCTTTCAGGGCAATAATGATACAATGTATCATGC
CTCTTTGCACCATTCTAAAGAATAACAGTGATAATTTCTGGGTTAAGGCAATAGCAATATTTCTGCATAT
AAATATTTCTGCATATAAATTGTAACTGATGTAAGAGGTTTCATATTGCTAATAGCAGCTACAATCCAGC
TACCATTCTGCTTTTATTTTATGGTTGGGATAAGGCTGGATTATTCTGAGTCCAAGCTAGGCCCTTTTGC
TAATCATGTTCATACCTCTTATCTTCCTCCCACAGCTCCTGGGCAACGTGCTGGTCTGTGTGCTGGCCCA
TCACTTTGGCAAAGGCGGCCGCC
